>Addgene plasmid #55497 | mTFP1-MannII-N-10 | depositor partial sequence | sequence record 85903 | insert sequence
GATCCGCTAGCGCCACCATGAAGTTAAGTCGCCAGTTCACCGTGTTTGGCAGCGCGATCTTCTGCGTCGT
AATCTTCTCACTCTACCTGATGCTGGACAGGGGTCACTTGGACTACCCTCGGGGCCCGCGCCAGGAGGGC
TCCTTTCCGCAGGGCCAGCTTTCAATATTGCAAGAAAAGATTGACCATTTGGAGCGTTTGCTCGCTGAGA
ACAACGAGATCATCTCAAATATCAGAGACTCAGTCATCAACCTGAGCGAGTCTGTGGAGGACGGCCCGCG
GGGGTCACCAGGCAACGCCAGCCAAGGCTCCATCCACCTCCACTCGCCACAGTTGGCCCTGCAGGCTGAC
CCCAGCTCCGGATCGGATCCACCGGTCGCCACCATGGTGAGCAAGGGCGAGGAGACCACAATGGGCGTAA
TCAAGCCCGACATGAAGATCAAGCTGAAGATGGAGGGCAACGTGAATGGCCACGCCTTCGTGATCGAGGG
CGAGGGCGAGGGCAAGCCCTACGACGGCACCAACACCATCAACCTGGAGGTGAAGGAGGGAGCCCCCCTG
CCCTTCTCCTACGACATTCTGACCACCGCGTTCGCCTACGGCAACAGGGCCTTCACCAAGTACCCCGACG
ACATCCCCAACTACTTCAAGCAGTCCTTCCCCGAGGGCTACTCTTGGGAGCGCACCATGACCTTCGAGGA
CAAGGGCATCGTGAAGGTGAAGTCCGACATCTCCATGGAGGAGGACTCCTTCATCTACGAGATACACCTC
AAGGGCGAGAACTTCCCCCCCAACGGCCCCGTGATGCAGAAGAAGACCACCGGCTGGGACGCCTCCACCG
AGAGGATGTACGTGCGCGACGGCGTGCTGAAGGGCGACGTCAAGCACAAGCTGCTGCTGGAGGGCGGCGG
CCACCACCGCGTTGACTTCAAGACCATCTACAGGGCCAAGAAGGCGGTGAAGCTGCCCGACTATCACTTT
GTGGACCACCGCATCGAGATCCTGAACCACGACAAGGACTACAACAAGGTGACCGTTTACGAGAGCGCCG
TGGCCCGCAACTCCACCGACGGCATGGACGAGCTGTACAAGTAAGCGGCCGCGACTCTAGATCATAATCA
GCCATACCACATTT
