[The description below was written by a language model from this plasmid's Addgene catalogue record.]
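Description:
mTFP1-MannII-N-10 is a mammalian expression plasmid built on the mTFP1-N1 backbone (about 4.75 kb without the insert), an N1-style fusion vector in which a gene of interest is placed upstream of, and in frame with, a fluorescent protein. It is maintained in E. coli as a high-copy plasmid under kanamycin selection. It also carries a neomycin resistance marker, so transfected mammalian cells can be selected with G418 when stable lines are wanted. No feature table accompanies the record, so the specific origins of replication and polyadenylation elements are not itemised. The listed 3′ sequencing primer does imply an SV40 polyadenylation signal downstream of the fusion.

The payload is a fragment of mouse mannosidase II covering amino acids 1–112, expressed from the CMV promoter and fused at its C terminus to mTFP1. mTFP1 is a monomeric teal fluorescent protein derived from a Clavularia cyan fluorescent protein, with recorded excitation and emission maxima of 462 nm and 492 nm. The N-terminal region of mannosidase II is generally understood to carry the membrane anchor and Golgi-retention determinants of this type II membrane enzyme, so the truncated fragment targets the fluorescent protein to the Golgi without the catalytic domain. The "N-10" suffix probably denotes the fusion orientation and a ten-residue linker, but the record does not confirm this. The stated purpose is Golgi localization, making the plasmid a teal marker for labelling the Golgi apparatus in fluorescence imaging of transfected mammalian cells. The cloning method is recorded as unknown.
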