Addgene plasmid #55497: mTFP1-MannII-N-10
Purpose: Localization: Mannosidase/Golgi, Excitation: 462, Emission: 492
Depositing lab: Michael Davidson. Depositing organization: Florida State University, Tallahassee. Publication: Hue-shifted monomeric variants of Clavularia cyan fluorescent protein: identification of the molecular determinants of color and applications in fluorescence imaging. Ai HW, Olenych SG, Wong P, Davidson MW, Campbell RE. BMC Biol. 2008 Mar 6;6:13. doi: 10.1186/1741-7007-6-13. PubMed 18325109.
Backbone
  Vector backbone: mTFP1-N1
  Backbone size w/o insert (bp): 4750
  Vector type: Mammalian Expression
  Selectable markers: Neomycin (select with G418)
Growth in bacteria
  Bacterial resistance: Kanamycin, 50 μg/mL
  Growth temperature: 37°C
  Growth strain: DH5alpha
  Copy number: High Copy
Gene/Insert
  Gene/Insert name: MannII (alt name: NM_008549.2)
  Species: M. musculus (mouse)
  Mutation: aa 1-112 of MannII
  Promoter: CMV
  Tag / fusion protein: mTFP1 (C terminal on backbone)
  Cloning method: Unknown
  Sequencing primers: 5′ CMV-F; 3′ SV40pA-R
Terms and licenses: Academic/Nonprofit Terms; Industry Terms: Not Available to Industry
Depositor comments: . Excitation = 462; Emission = 492
How to cite: mTFP1-MannII-N-10 was a gift from Michael Davidson (Addgene plasmid # 55497 ; http://n2t.net/addgene:55497 ; RRID:Addgene_55497)
